Addgene plasmid #38854: PHYHD1
Purpose: Bacterial expression for structure determination; may not be full ORF
Depositing lab: Nicola Burgess-Brown. Depositing organization: University of Oxford.
Backbone
  Vector backbone: pNIC28-Bsa4
  Backbone manufacturer: SGC
  Vector type: Bacterial Expression
Growth in bacteria
  Bacterial resistance: Kanamycin, 50 μg/mL
  Growth temperature: 37°C
  Growth strain: Mach1
  Copy number: Low Copy
Gene/Insert
  Gene/Insert name: PHYHD1 (alt names: PHYHD1 protein; PDB:2OPW)
  Species: H. sapiens (human)
  Insert size (bp): 967
  Entrez Gene: Phyhd1 (a.k.a. RP23-395P6.1)
  Tag / fusion protein: His Tev (N terminal on insert)
  Cloning method: Ligation Independent Cloning
  Sequencing primers: 5′ T7; 3′ T7-term
Terms and licenses: Academic/Nonprofit Terms; Industry Terms: Not Available to Industry
How to cite: PHYHD1 was a gift from Nicola Burgess-Brown (Addgene plasmid # 38854 ; http://n2t.net/addgene:38854 ; RRID:Addgene_38854)
