[The description below was written by a language model from this plasmid's Addgene catalogue record.]
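Description:
PHYHD1 is a bacterial expression plasmid built on the pNIC28-Bsa4 backbone from the SGC, carrying a human PHYHD1 (phytanoyl-CoA dioxygenase domain-containing protein 1) coding fragment of about 967 bp. It is selected with kanamycin and is recorded as a low-copy plasmid. The record does not list the origin of replication or give a feature table. The promoter is also not stated explicitly, although the use of T7 and T7-terminator sequencing primers indicates that the insert sits between T7 promoter and terminator elements. That arrangement is typical of T7 RNA polymerase-driven expression in suitable E. coli hosts.

The insert was introduced by ligation-independent cloning and is fused at its N-terminus to a histidine tag followed by a TEV protease cleavage site. The His tag allows the recombinant protein to be captured by immobilised metal affinity chromatography. TEV cleavage then removes the tag to leave near-native protein. The stated purpose is production of protein for structure determination, and the record links the construct to a deposited PDB structure. The entry also cautions that the insert may not be the full open reading frame, so it may encode a truncated domain chosen for expression or crystallisation rather than the complete protein. One inconsistency is worth noting: the insert species is given as human, but the linked Entrez Gene entry uses mouse-style nomenclature and an alias that looks mouse-derived, so the gene cross-reference should be treated with care.
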