>Addgene plasmid #38854 | PHYHD1 | depositor partial sequence | sequence record 48912 | PHYHD1 sequence 967 bps
ATGCACCATCATCATCATCATTCTTCTGGTGTAGATCTGGGTACCGAGAACCTGTACTTCCAATCCATGG
CCTGCCTGAGCCCCTCGCAGCTCCAGAAGTTCCAACAGGATGGATTCCTGGTGCTGGAAGGATTCTTGTC
TGCGGAAGAGTGTGTGGCCATGCAACAAAGGATTGGCGAGATAGTGGCTGAAATGGATGTTCCTCTCCAC
TGCCGCACAGAATTCTCCACCCAGGAAGAGGAGCAGCTTCGAGCCCAGGGCAGCACAGACTATTTCTTGA
GCAGTGGTGACAAGATTCGATTCTTCTTTGAGAAAGGCGTTTTTGATGAGAAAGGAAATTTCCTGGTCCC
TCCGGAGAAATCCATCAACAAAATTGGCCACGCTCTGCACGCCCATGACCCCGTCTTCAAGAGCATCACA
CACTCCTTCAAGGTGCAGACCTTGGCCAGAAGTCTGGGCCTCCAGATGCCCGTGGTGGTGCAGAGCATGT
ACATCTTTAAGCAACCTCACTTTGGCGGTGAAGTCTCCCCTCATCAGGACGCCTCCTTCCTGTACACGGA
GCCCCTGGGCCGGGTGCTGGGCGTGTGGATCGCAGTGGAGGATGCCACGCTGGAGAACGGCTGTCTCTGG
TTCATCCCTGGCTCCCACACCAGTGGTGTGTCAAGAAGGATGGTCCGGGCCCCTGTTGGCTCAGCGCCTG
GTACCAGCTTCCTTGGGTCAGAGCCAGCCCGGGATAACAGCCTCTTTGTGCCCACCCCAGTGCAGAGAGG
GGCCCTGGTTCTCATCCATGGAGAAGTGGTACACAAGAGCAAGCAGAACCTCTCTGACCGCTCGCGCCAG
GCCTACACTTTCCACCTCATGGAGGCCTCTGGCACCACCTGGAGCCCGGAGAACTGGCTCCAGCCAACAG
CTGAACTGCCCTTTCCCCAACTGTACACCTAACAGTAAAGGTGGATACGGATCCGAA
