>Addgene plasmid #38854 | PHYHD1 | addgene partial sequence | sequence record 50383 | T7 5'-TAATACGACTCACTATAGGG-3'
GAATATTTTGTTTACTTTAAGAAGGAGATATACATATGCACCATCATCATCATCATTCTTCTGGTGTAGA
TCTGGGTACCGAGAACCTGTACTTCCAATCCATGGCCTGCCTGAGCCCCTCGCAGCTCCAGAAGTTCCAA
CAGGATGGATTCCTGGTGCTGGAAGGATTCTTGTCTGCGGAAGAGTGTGTGGCCATGCAACAAAGGATTG
GCGAGATAGTGGCTGAAATGGATGTTCCTCTCCACTGCCGCACAGAATTCTCCACCCAGGAAGAGGAGCA
GCTTCGAGCCCAGGGCAGCACAGACTATTTCTTGAGCAGTGGTGACAAGATTCGATTCTTCTTTGAGAAA
GGCGTTTTTGATGAGAAAGGAAATTTCCTGGTCCCTCCGGAGAAATCCATCAACAAAATTGGCCACGCTC
TGCACGCCCATGACCCCGTCTTCAAGAGCATCACACACTCCTTCAAGGTGCAGACCTTGGCCAGAAGTCT
GGGCCTCCAGATGCCCGTGGTGGTGCAGAGCATGTACATCTTTAAGCAACCTCACTTTGGCGGTGAAGTC
TCCCCTCATCAGGACGCCTCCTTCCTGTACACGGAGCCCCTGGGCCGGGTGCTGGGCGTGTGGATCGCAG
TGGAGGATGCCACGCTGGAGAACGGCTGTCTCTGGTTCATCCCTGGCTCCCACACCAGTGGTGTGTCAAG
AAGGATGGTCCGGGCCCCTGTTGGCTCAGCGCCTGGTACCAGCTTCCTTGGGTCAGAGCCAGCCCGGGAT
AACAGCCTCTTTGTGCCCACCCCAGTGCAGAGAGGGGCCCTGGTTCTCATCCATGGAGAAGTGGTACACA
AGAGCAAGCAGAACCTCTCTGACCGCTCGCGCCAGGCCTACACTTTCCACCTCATGGAGGCCTCTGGCAC
CACCTGGAGCCCGGAGAACTGGCTCCAGCCAACAGCTGAACTGCCCTTTCCCCAACTG
