>Addgene plasmid #38854 | PHYHD1 | addgene partial sequence | sequence record 50384 | T7_term
ATACTTCTTTGGGCTTTGTAGCAGCCGGATCTCAGTGGTGGTGGTGGTGGTGCTCGAGTGCGGCCGCAAN
CTTGTCGACGGAGCTCGAATTCGGATCCGTATCCACCTTTACTGTTAGGTGTACAGTTGGGGAAAGGGCA
GTTCAGCTGTTGGCTGGAGCCAGTTCTCCGGGCTCCAGGTGGTGCCAGAGGCCTCCATGAGGTGGAAAGT
GTAGGCCTGGCGCGAGCGGTCAGAGAGGTTCTGCTTGCTCTTGTGTACCACTTCTCCATGGATGAGAACC
AGGGCCCCTCTCTGCACTGGGGTGGGCACAAAGAGGCTGTTATCCCGGGCTGGCTCTGACCCAAGGAAGC
TGGTACCAGGCGCTGAGCCAACAGGGGCCCGGACCATCCTTCTTGACACACCACTGGTGTGGGAGCCAGG
GATGAACCAGAGACAGCCGTTCTCCAGCGTGGCATCCTCCACTGCGATCCACACGCCCAGCACCCGGCCC
AGGGGCTCCGTGTACAGGAAGGAGGCGTCCTGATGAGGGGAGACTTCACCGCCAAAGTGAGGTTGCTTAA
AGATGTACATGCTCTGCACCACCACGGGCATCTGGAGGCCCAGACTTCTGGCCAAGGTCTGCACCTTGAA
GGAGTGTGTGATGCTCTTGAAGACGGGGTCATGGGCGTGCAGAGCGTGGCCAATTTTGTTGATGGATTTC
TCCGGAGGGACCAGGAAATTTCCTTTCTCATCAAAAACGCCTTTCTCAAAGAAGAATCGAATCTTGTCAC
CACTGCTCAAGAAATAGTCTGTGCTGCCCTGGGCTCGAAGCTGCTCCTCTTCCTGGGTGGAGAATTCTGT
GCGGCAGTGGAGAGGAACATCCATTTCAGCCACTATCTCGCCAATC
